>Addgene plasmid #113727 | pLenti6.2_mNeonGreen2 | addgene full sequence | sequence record 243721 | Addgene NGS Result
GTAGGAGGCTTGGTAGGTTTAAGAATAGTTTTTGCTGTACTTTCTATAGTGAATAGAGTTAGGCAGGGAT
ATTCACCATTATCGTTTCAGACCCACCTCCCAACCCCGAGGGGACCCGACAGGCCCGAAGGAATAGAAGA
AGAAGGTGGAGAGAGAGACAGAGACAGATCCATTCGATTAGTGAACGGATCTCGACGGTATCGGTTAACT
TTTAAAAGAAAAGGGGGGATTGGGGGGTACAGTGCAGGGGAAAGAATAGTAGACATAATAGCAACAGACA
TACAAACTAAAGAATTACAAAAACAAATTACAAAATTCAAAATTTTATCGATAAGCTTGGGAGTTCCGCG
TTACATAACTTACGGTAAATGGCCCGCCTGGCTGACCGCCCAACGACCCCCGCCCATTGACGTCAATAAT
GACGTATGTTCCCATAGTAACGCCAATAGGGACTTTCCATTGACGTCAATGGGTGGAGTATTTACGGTAA
ACTGCCCACTTGGCAGTACATCAAGTGTATCATATGCCAAGTACGCCCCCTATTGACGTCAATGACGGTA
AATGGCCCGCCTGGCATTATGCCCAGTACATGACCTTATGGGACTTTCCTACTTGGCAGTACATCTACGT
ATTAGTCATCGCTATTACCATGGTGATGCGGTTTTGGCAGTACATCAATGGGCGTGGATAGCGGTTTGAC
TCACGGGGATTTCCAAGTCTCCACCCCATTGACGTCAATGGGAGTTTGTTTTGGCACCAAAATCAACGGG
ACTTTCCAAAATGTCGTAACAACTCCGCCCCATTGACGCAAATGGGCGGTAGGCGTGTACGGTGGGAGGT
CTATATAAGCAGAGCTCGTTTAGTGAACCGTCAGATCGCCTGGAGACGCCATCCACGCTGTTTTGACCTC
CATAGAAGACACCGACTCTAGAGATATCTTCGAAGGCGCGCCACCATGGTGAGCAAGGGTGAGGAGGATA
ACATGGCCTCTCTCCCAGCGACTCATGAGTTACACATCTTTGGCTCCATCAACGGTGTGGACTTTGACAT
GGTGGGTCAGGGTACCGGCAATCCAAATGATGGTTATGAGGAGTTAAACCTGAAGTCCACCAAGGGTGAC
CTCCAGTTCTCCCCCTGGATTCTGGTCCCTCATATCGGGTATGGCTTCCATCAGTACCTGCCCTACCCTG
ACGGGATGTCGCCTTTCCAGGCCGCCATGGTAGATGGCTCCGGATACCAAGTCCATCGCACAATGCAGTT
TGAAGATGGTGCCTCCCTTACTGTTAACTACCGCTACACCTACGAGGGAAGCCACATCAAAGGAGAGGCC
CAGGTGATGGGGACTGGTTTCCCTGCTGACGGTCCTGTGATGACCAACACGCTGACCGCTGCGGACTGGT
GCATGTCGAAGAAGACTTACCCCAACGACAAAACCATCATCAGTACCTTTAAGTGGAGTTACACCACTGT
AAATGGCAAACGCTACCGGAGCACTGCGCGGACCACCTACACCTTTGCCAAGCCAATGGCGGCTAACTAT
CTGAAGAACCAGCCGATGTACGTGTTCCGTAAGACGGAGCTCAAGCACTCCATGACCGAGCTCAACTTCA
AGGAGTGGCAAAAGGCCTTTACCGATATGATGTAAGCGGCCGCGTCGACAATCAACCTCTGGATTACAAA
ATTTGTGAAAGATTGACTGGTATTCTTAACTATGTTGCTCCTTTTACGCTATGTGGATACGCTGCTTTAA
TGCCTTTGTATCATGCTATTGCTTCCCGTATGGCTTTCATTTTCTCCTCCTTGTATAAATCCTGGTTGCT
GTCTCTTTATGAGGAGTTGTGGCCCGTTGTCAGGCAACGTGGCGTGGTGTGCACTGTGTTTGCTGACGCA
ACCCCCACTGGTTGGGGCATTGCCACCACCTGTCAGCTCCTTTCCGGGACTTTCGCTTTCCCCCTCCCTA
TTGCCACGGCGGAACTCATCGCCGCCTGCCTTGCCCGCTGCTGGACAGGGGCTCGGCTGTTGGGCACTGA
CAATTCCGTGGTGTTGTCGGGGAAGCTGACGTCCTTTCCATGGCTGCTCGCCTGTGTTGCCACCTGGATT
CTGCGCGGGACGTCCTTCTGCTACGTCCCTTCGGCCCTCAATCCAGCGGACCTTCCTTCCCGCGGCCTGC
TGCCGGCTCTGCGGCCTCTTCCGCGTCTTCGCCTTCGCCCTCAGACGAGTCGGATCTCCCTTTGGGCCGC
CTCCCCGCCTGGAATTCTACCGGGTAGGGGAGGCGCTTTTCCCAAGGCAGTCTGGAGCATGCGCTTTAGC
AGCCCCGCTGGGCACTTGGCGCTACACAAGTGGCCTCTGGCCTCGCACACATTCCACATCCACCGGTAGG
CGCCAACCGGCTCCGTTCTTTGGTGGCCCCTTCGCGCCACCTTCTACTCCTCCCCTAGTCAGGAAGTTCC
CCCCCGCCCCGCAGCTCGCGTCGTGCAGGACGTGACAAATGGAAGTAGCACGTCTCACTAGTCTCGTGCA
GATGGACAGCACCGCTGAGCAATGGAAGCGGGTAGGCCTTTGGGGCAGCGGCCAATAGCAGCTTTGCTCC
TTCGCTTTCTGGGCTCAGAGGCTGGGAAGGGGTGGGTCCGGGGGNCGGGCTCAGGGGCGGGCTCAGGGGC
GGGGCGGGCGCCCGAAGGTCCTCCGGAGGCCCGGCATTCTGCACGCTTCAAAAGCGCACGTCTGCCGCGC
TGTTCTCCTCTTCCTCATCTCCGGGCCTTTCGACCTGCAGCCCAAGCTTACCATGACCGAGTACAAGCCC
ACGGTGCGCCTCGCCACCCGCGACGACGTCCCCAGGGCCGTACGCACCCTCGCCGCCGCGTTCGCCGACT
ACCCCGCCACGCGCCACACCGTCGATCCGGACCGCCACATCGAGCGGGTCACCGAGCTGCAAGAACTCTT
CCTCACGCGCGTCGGGCTCGACATCGGCAAGGTGTGGGTCGCGGACGACGGCGCCGCGGTGGCGGTCTGG
ACCACGCCGGAGAGCGTCGAAGCGGGGGCGGTGTTCGCCGAGATCGGCCCGCGCATGGCCGAGTTGAGCG
GTTCCCGGCTGGCCGCGCAGCAACAGATGGAAGGCCTCCTGGCGCCGCACCGGCCCAAGGAGCCCGCGTG
GTTCCTGGCCACCGTCGGCGTCTCGCCCGACCACCAGGGCAAGGGTCTGGGCAGCGCCGTCGTGCTCCCC
GGAGTGGAGGCGGCCGAGCGCGCCGGGGTGCCCGCCTTCCTGGAGACCTCCGCGCCCCGCAACCTCCCCT
TCTACGAGCGGCTCGGCTTCACCGTCACCGCCGACGTCGAGGTGCCCGAAGGACCGCGCACCTGGTGCAT
GACCCGCAAGCCCGGTGCCTGACGCCCGCCCCACGACCCGCAGCGCCCGACCGAAAGGAGCGCACGACCC
CATGCATCTCGAGGGCCCGGTACCTTTAAGACCAATGACTTACAAGGCAGCTGTAGATCTTAGCCACTTT
TTAAAAGAAAAGGGGGGACTGGAAGGGCTAGCTCACTCCCAACGAAGACAAGATCTGCTTTTTGCTTGTA
CTGGGTCTCTCTGGTTAGACCAGATCTGAGCCTGGGAGCTCTCTGGCTAACTAGGGAACCCACTGCTTAA
GCCTCAATAAAGCTTGCCTTGAGTGCTTCAAGTAGTGTGTGCCCGTCTGTTGTGTGACTCTGGTAACTAG
AGATCCCTCAGACCCTTTTAGTCAGTGTGGAAAATCTCTAGCAGTAGTAGTTCATGTCATCTTATTATTC
AGTATTTATAACTTGCAAAGAAATGAATATCAGAGAGTGAGAGGAACTTGTTTATTGCAGCTTATAATGG
TTACAAATAAAGCAATAGCATCACAAATTTCACAAATAAAGCATTTTTTTCACTGCATTCTAGTTGTGGT
TTGTCCAAACTCATCAATGTATCTTATCATGTCTGGCTCTAGCTATCCCGCCCCTAACTCCGCCCATCCC
GCCCCTAACTCCGCCCAGTTCCGCCCATTCTCCGCCCCATGGCTGACTAATTTTTTTTATTTATGCAGAG
GCCGAGGCCGCCTCGGCCTCTGAGCTATTCCAGAAGTAGTGAGGAGGCTTTTTTGGAGGCCTAGGGACGT
ACCCAATTCGCCCTATAGTGAGTCGTATTACGCGCGCTCACTGGCCGTCGTTTTACAACGTCGTGACTGG
GAAAACCCTGGCGTTACCCAACTTAATCGCCTTGCAGCACATCCCCCTTTCGCCAGCTGGCGTAATAGCG
AAGAGGCCCGCACCGATCGCCCTTCCCAACAGTTGCGCAGCCTGAATGGCGAATGGG
[124 nt withheld, positions 4328-4451]
C
[91 nt withheld, positions 4453-4543]
A
[49 nt withheld, positions 4545-4593]
CCTTTGACGTTGGAGTCCACGTTCTTT
[37 nt withheld, positions 4621-4657]
ACCCTATCTCGGTCTATTCTTTTGATTTATAAGGGATTTTGCCGATTTCGGCCTATTGGTTAAAAAATGA
GCTGATTTAACAAAAATTTAACGCGAATTTTAACAAAATATTAACGCTTACAATTTAGGTGGCACTTTTC
GGGGAAATGTGCGCGGAACCCCTATTTGTTTATTTTTCTAAATACATTCAAATATGTATCCGCTCATGAG
ACAATAACCCTGATAAATGCTTCAATAATATTGAAAAAGGAAGAGTATGAGTATTCAACATTTCCGTGTC
GCCCTTATTCCCTTTTTTGCGGCATTTTGCCTTCCTGTTTTTGCTCACCCAGAAACGCTGGTGAAAGTAA
AAGATGCTGAAGATCAGTTGGGTGCACGAGTGGGTTACATCGAACTGGATCTCAACAGCGGTAAGATCCT
TGAGAGTTTTCGCCCCGAAGAACGTTTTCCAATGATGAGCACTTTTAAAGTTCTGCTATGTGGCGCGGTA
TTATCCCGTATTGACGCCGGGCAAGAGCAACTCGGTCGCCGCATACACTATTCTCAGAATGACTTGGTTG
AGTACTCACCAGTCACAGAAAAGCATCTTACGGATGGCATGACAGTAAGAGAATTATGCAGTGCTGCCAT
AACCATGAGTGATAACACTGCGGCCAACTTACTTCTGACAACGATCGGAGGACCGAAGGAGCTAACCGCT
TTTTTGCACAACATGGGGGATCATGTAACTCGCCTTGATCGTTGGGAACCGGAGCTGAATGAAGCCATAC
CAAACGACGAGCGTGACACCACGATGCCTGTAGCAATGGCAACAACGTTGCGCAAACTATTAACTGGCGA
ACTACTTACTCTAGCTTCCCGGCAACAATTAATAGACTGGATGGAGGCGGATAAAGTTGCAGGACCACTT
CTGCGCTCGGCCCTTCCGGCTGGCTGGTTTATTGCTGATAAATCTGGAGCCGGTGAGCGTGGGTCTCGCG
GTATCATTGCAGCACTGGGGCCAGATGGTAAGCCCTCCCGTATCGTAGTTATCTACACGACGGGGAGTCA
GGCAACTATGGATGAACGAAATAGACAGATCGCTGAGATAGGTGCCTCACTGATTAAGCATTGGTAACTG
TCAGACCAAGTTTACTCATATATACTTTAGATTGATTTAAAACTTCATTTTTAATTTAAAAGGATCTAGG
TGAAGATCCTTTTTGATAATCTCATGACCAAAATCCCTTAACGTGAGTTTTCGTTCCACTGAGCGTCAGA
CCCCGTAGAAAAGATCAAAGGATCTTCTTGAGATCCTTTTTTTCTGCGCGTAATCTGCTGCTTGCAAACA
AAAAAACCACCGCTACCAGCGGTGGTTTGTTTGCCGGATCAAGAGCTACCAACTCTTTTTCCGAAGGTAA
CTGGCTTCAGCAGAGCGCAGATACCAAATACTGTTCTTCTAGTGTAGCCGTAGTTAGGCCACCACTTCAA
GAACTCTGTAGCACCGCCTACATACCTCGCTCTGCTAATCCTGTTACCAGTGGCTGCTGCCAGTGGCGAT
AAGTCGTGTCTTACCGGGTTGGACTCAAGACGATAGTTACCGGATAAGGCGCAGCGGTCGGGCTGAACGG
GGGGTTCGTGCACACAGCCCAGCTTGGAGCGAACGACCTACACCGAACTGAGATACCTACAGCGTGAGCT
ATGAGAAAGCGCCACGCTTCCCGAAGGGAGAAAGGCGGACAGGTATCCGGTAAGCGGCAGGGTCGGAACA
GGAGAGCGCACGAGGGAGCTTCCAGGGGGAAACGCCTGGTATCTTTATAGTCCTGTCGGGTTTCGCCACC
TCTGACTTGAGCGTCGATTTTTGTGATGCTCGTCAGGGGGGCGGAGCCTATGGAAAAACGCCAGCAACGC
GGCCTTTTTACGGTTCCTGGCCTTTTGCTGGCCTTTTGCTCACATGTTCTTTCCTGCGTTATCCCCTGAT
TCTGTGGATAACCGTATTACCGCCTTTGAGTGAGCTGATACCGCTCGCCGCAGCCGAACGACCGAGCGCA
GCGAGTCAGTGAGCGAGGAAGCGGAAGAGCGCCCAATACGCAAACCGCCTCTCCCCGCGCGTTGGCCGAT
TCATTAATGCAGCTGGCACGACAGGTTTCCCGACTGGAAAGCGGGCAGTGAGCGCAACGCAATTAATGTG
AGTTAGCTCACTCATTAGGCACCCCAGGCTTTACACTTTATGCTTCCGGCTCGTATGTTGTGTGGAATTG
TGAGCGGATAACAATTTCACACAGGAAACAGCTATGACCATGATTACGCCAAGCGCGCAATTAACCCTCA
CTAAAGGGAACAAAAGCTGGAGCTGCAAGCTTAATGTAGTCTTATGCAATACTCTTGTAGTCTTGCAACA
TGGTAACGATGAGTTAGCAACATGCCTTACAAGGAGAGAAAAAGCACCGTGCATGCCGATTGGTGGAAGT
AAGGTGGTACGATCGTGCCTTATTAGGAAGGCAACAGACGGGTCTGACATGGATTGGACGAACCACTGAA
TTGCCGCATTGCAGAGATATTGTATTTAAGTGCCTAGCTCGATACATAAACGGGTCTCTCTGGTTAGACC
AGATCTGAGCCTGGGAGCTCTCTGGCTAACTAGGGAACCCACTGCTTAAGCCTCAATAAAGCTTGCCTTG
AGTGCTTCAAGTAGTGTGTGCCCGTCTGTTGTGTGACTCTGGTAACTAGAGATCCCTCAGACCCTTTTAG
TCAGTGTGGAAAATCTCTAGCAGTGGCGCCCGAACAGGGACTTGAAAGCGAAAGGGAAACCAGAGGAGCT
CTCTCGACGCAGGACTCGGCTTGCTGAAGCGCGCACGGCAAGAGGCGAGGGGCGGCGACTGGTGAGTACG
CCAAAAATTTTGACTAGCGGAGGCTAGAAGGAGAGAGATGGGTGCGAGAGCGTCAGTATTAAGCGGGGGA
GAATTAGATCGCGATGGGAAAAAATTCGGTTAAGGCCAGGGGGAAAGAAAAAATATAAATTAAAACATAT
AGTATGGGCAAGCAGGGAGCTAGAACGATTCGCAGTTAATCCTGGCCTGTTAGAAACATCAGAAGGCTGT
AGACAAATACTGGGACAGCTACAACCATCCCTTCAGACAGGATCAGAAGAACTTAGATCATTATATAATA
CAGTAGCAACCCTCTATTGTGTGCATCAAAGGATAGAGATAAAAGACACCAAGGAAGCTTTAGACAAGAT
AGAGGAAGAGCAAAACAAAAGTAAGACCACCGCACAGCAAGCGGCCGCTGATCTTCAGACCTGGAGGAGG
AGATATGAGGGACAATTGGAGAAGTGAATTATATAAATATAAAGTAGTAAAAATTGAACCATTAGGAGTA
GCACCCACCAAGGCAAAGAGAAGAGTGGTGCAGAGAGAAAAAAGAGCAGTGGGAATAGGAGCTTTGTTCC
TTGGGTTCTTGGGAGCAGCAGGAAGCACTATGGGCGCAGCGTCAATGACGCTGACGGTACAGGCCAGACA
ATTATTGTCTGGTATAGTGCAGCAGCAGAACAATTTGCTGAGGGCTATTGAGGCGCAACAGCATCTGTTG
CAACTCACAGTCTGGGGCATCAAGCAGCTCCAGGCAAGAATCCTGGCTGTGGAAAGATACCTAAAGGATC
AACAGCTCCTGGGGATTTGGGGTTGCTCTGGAAAACTCATTTGCACCACTGCTGTGCCTTGGAATGCTAG
TTGGAGTAATAAATCTCTGGAACAGATTTGGAATCACACGACCTGGATGGAGTGGGACAGAGAAATTAAC
AATTACACAAGCTTAATACACTCCTTAATTGAAGAATCGCAAAACCAGCAAGAAAAGAATGAACAAGAAT
TATTGGAATTAGATAAATGGGCAAGTTTGTGGAATTGGTTTAACATAACAAATTGGCTGTGGTATATAAA
ATTATTCATAATGATA
Features (pLannotate 1.2.2; 28 found; start..end, strand, type, name):
     91..191     +  CDS            Rev (fragment): human immunodeficiency virus 1 (HIV-1) Rev protein; rev; enhances nuclear export of unspliced and incompletely spliced viral mRNAs
    210..326     +  misc_feature   cPPT/CTS: central polypurine tract and central termination sequence of HIV-1
    349..652     +  enhancer       CMV enhancer: human cytomegalovirus immediate early enhancer
    653..856     +  promoter       CMV promoter: human cytomegalovirus (CMV) immediate early promoter
    956..1642    +  CDS            mNeonGreen: bright monomeric yellow-green fluorescent protein derived from LanYFP (Shaner et al., 2013)
   1660..2248    +  misc_feature   WPRE: woodchuck hepatitis virus posttranscriptional regulatory element
   2262..2762    +  promoter       PGK promoter: mouse phosphoglycerate kinase 1 promoter
   2783..3382    +  CDS            PuroR: puromycin N-acetyltransferase; pac from Streptomyces alboniger; confers resistance to puromycin
   3450..3587    +  CDS            nef (fragment): NEF_HV1LA - Experimental evidence at protein level: Swiss-Prot protein existence level 1. Extracellular Nef protein targets CD4(+) T-lymphocytes for apoptosis by interacting with CXCR4 surface receptors. From Human immunodeficiency virus type 1 group M subtype B (isolate Lai) (HIV-1).
   3573..3753    +  LTR            5' LTR (truncated): truncated 5' long terminal repeat (LTR) from HIV-1
   3825..3946    +  polyA_signal   SV40 poly(A) signal: SV40 polyadenylation signal
   3986..4121    +  rep_origin     SV40 ori: SV40 origin of replication
   4142..4160    -  promoter       T7 promoter: promoter for bacteriophage T7 RNA polymerase
   4168..4323    +  CDS            lacZα (fragment): LacZα fragment of β-galactosidase; lacZ fragment
   4328..4756    +  rep_origin     f1 ori (sequence partly withheld): f1 bacteriophage origin of replication; arrow indicates direction of (+) strand synthesis
   4809..4913    +  promoter       AmpR promoter: bla
   4914..5774    +  CDS            AmpR: β-lactamase; bla; confers resistance to ampicillin, carbenicillin, and related antibiotics
   5945..6533    +  rep_origin     ori: high-copy-number ColE1/pMB1/pBR322/pUC origin of replication
   6716..6808    +  CDS            lacI (fragment): lac repressor; lacI; The lac repressor binds to the lac operator to inhibit transcription in E. coli. This inhibition can be relieved by adding lactose or isopropyl-β-D-thiogalactopyranoside (IPTG).
   6821..6842    +  protein_bind   CAP binding site: CAP binding activates transcription in the presence of cAMP. E. coli catabolite activator protein
   6857..6887    +  promoter       lac promoter: promoter for the E. coli lac operon
   6895..6911    +  protein_bind   lac operator: The lac repressor binds to the lac operator to inhibit transcription in E. coli. This inhibition can be relieved by adding lactose or isopropyl-β-D-thiogalactopyranoside (IPTG). lac repressor encoded by lacI
   6956..6974    +  promoter       T3 promoter: promoter for bacteriophage T3 RNA polymerase
   7002..7228    +  promoter       RSV promoter: Rous sarcoma virus enhancer/promoter
   7229..7409    +  LTR            5' LTR (truncated): truncated 5' long terminal repeat (LTR) from HIV-1
   7456..7581    +  misc_feature   HIV-1 Ψ: packaging signal of human immunodeficiency virus type 1
   7565..7928    +  CDS            HIV-1 gag (fragment): gag protein from human immunodeficiency virus 1; gag
   8074..8307    +  misc_feature   RRE: The Rev response element (RRE) of HIV-1 allows for Rev-dependent mRNA export from the nucleus to the cytoplasm.
