[The description below was written by a language model from this plasmid's Addgene catalogue record and pLannotate feature annotations shown in this document.]
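Description:
pLenti6.2_mNeonGreen2 is a lentiviral transfer plasmid for mammalian expression of the synthetic monomeric yellow-green fluorescent protein mNeonGreen2 (mNG2). It is built on a pLenti6.2 backbone taken from another repository plasmid, to which the depositors added a small multiple cloning site so that fusion proteins can be made. The roughly 8.6 kb plasmid is maintained in E. coli through a high-copy ColE1/pUC-type origin with ampicillin resistance. It also carries an f1 origin, an SV40 origin, and leftover lac, T3 and T7 cloning-vector elements.

The viral genome is transcribed from an RSV promoter fused to a truncated HIV-1 5' LTR. This chimeric arrangement is typical of third-generation, Tat-independent vectors. Downstream lie the Ψ packaging signal with a gag fragment, the Rev response element for Rev-dependent nuclear export of the full-length RNA, and the cPPT/CTS, which aids nuclear import of the reverse-transcribed genome. The payload follows, with the CMV enhancer and promoter driving the 684 bp mNG2 coding sequence, which was cloned between XbaI and SalI sites that remain intact. The annotation tool labels this reading frame as mNeonGreen. A WPRE after it enhances transcript stability and expression. A separate mouse PGK promoter drives puromycin N-acetyltransferase, so transduced cells can be selected with puromycin. The cassette ends in a second truncated LTR (annotated as a 5' LTR but sitting at the 3' position) and an SV40 polyadenylation signal.

The plasmid lacks the viral structural and enzymatic genes, so producing particles requires separate packaging and envelope plasmids. It is suited to generating stably green-fluorescent cell populations, for example to track or tell apart cell types in co-culture, and it can serve as a starting point for mNG2 fusion constructs.
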