Addgene plasmid #113727: pLenti6.2_mNeonGreen2
Purpose: Expresses the fluorescent protein mNeonGreen2 in a lentiviral backbone
Depositing lab: Vanessa LaPointe. Depositing organization: Maastricht University, Faculty of Health. Medicine and Life Sciences/MERLN Institute. Publication: The Role of Pancreatic Alpha Cells and Endothelial Cells in the Reduction of Oxidative Stress in Pseudoislets. Wieland FC, Sthijns MMJPE, Geuens T, van Blitterswijk CA, LaPointe VLS. Front Bioeng Biotechnol. 2021 Sep 9;9:729057. doi: 10.3389/fbioe.2021.729057. eCollection 2021. PubMed 34568302.
Backbone
  Vector backbone: pLenti6.2
  Backbone size w/o insert (bp): 7897
  Total vector size (bp): 8581
  Vector type: Mammalian Expression, Lentiviral
  Selectable markers: Puromycin
Growth in bacteria
  Bacterial resistance: Ampicillin, 100 μg/mL
  Growth temperature: 37°C
  Growth strain: NEB Stable
  Copy number: High Copy
Gene/Insert
  Gene/Insert name: mNeonGreen2 (alt name: mNG2)
  Species: Synthetic
  Insert size (bp): 684
  Promoter: CMV
  Cloning method: Restriction Enzyme; 5′ cloning site XbaI (not destroyed); 3′ cloning site SalI (not destroyed)
  Sequencing primers: 5′ CGCAAATGGGCGGTAGGCGTG; 3′ CATAGCGTAAAAGGAGCAACA
Resource information
  A portion of this plasmid was derived from a plasmid made by: The pLenti6.2 backbone was isolated from vector #17448 bought from Addgene. In addition a small multiple cloning site was inserted that can be used to create fusion proteins.
Terms and licenses: Academic/Nonprofit Terms; Industry Terms: Not Available to Industry
How to cite: pLenti6.2_mNeonGreen2 was a gift from Vanessa LaPointe (Addgene plasmid # 113727 ; http://n2t.net/addgene:113727 ; RRID:Addgene_113727)
